Addgene plasmid #129798: ORF18(N146A)-3xFLAG pCDNA4
Purpose: Expresses KSHV ORF18 (N146A) with Cterm 3xFLAG tag in mammalian cells
Depositing lab: Britt Glaunsinger. Depositing organization: University of California, Berkeley. Publication: The interaction between ORF18 and ORF30 is required for late gene expression in Kaposi's sarcoma-associated herpesvirus. Castaneda AF, Glaunsinger BA. J Virol. 2018 Oct 10. pii: JVI.01488-18. doi: 10.1128/JVI.01488-18. PubMed 30305361.
Backbone
  Vector backbone: pcDNA4/TO
  Backbone size w/o insert (bp): 5168
  Total vector size (bp): 5928
  Vector type: Mammalian Expression
Growth in bacteria
  Bacterial resistance: Ampicillin, 100 μg/mL
  Growth temperature: 37°C
  Growth strain: DH5alpha
  Copy number: High Copy
Gene/Insert
  Gene/Insert name: ORF18
  Species: Kaposi's sarcoma-associated herpesvirus (HHV-8)
  Insert size (bp): 771
  Mutation: changed Asparagine 146 to Alanine
  Entrez Gene: ORF18 (a.k.a. HHV8GK18_gp22)
  Promoter: CMV
  Tag / fusion protein: 3xFLAG (C terminal on backbone)
  Cloning method: Ligation Independent Cloning
  Sequencing primers: 5′ CGCAAATGGGCGGTAGGCGTG; 3′ TAGAAGGCACAGTCGAGG
Terms and licenses: Academic/Nonprofit Terms; Industry Terms: Not Available to Industry
How to cite: ORF18(N146A)-3xFLAG pCDNA4 was a gift from Britt Glaunsinger (Addgene plasmid # 129798 ; http://n2t.net/addgene:129798 ; RRID:Addgene_129798)
