[The description below was written by a language model from this plasmid's Addgene catalogue record and pLannotate feature annotations shown in this document.]
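Description:
ORF18(N146A)-3xFLAG pCDNA4 is a mammalian expression plasmid built on the pcDNA4/TO backbone, roughly 5.9 kb in total. It is propagated in E. coli through a high-copy ColE1/pUC-type origin and selected with ampicillin via the β-lactamase gene. An f1 origin is also present. For selection in mammalian cells, the backbone carries a bleomycin/Zeocin resistance gene (Sh ble). This gene is driven by the SV40 early promoter in mammalian cells and by the bacterial EM7 promoter in E. coli, and it is terminated by an SV40 polyadenylation signal.

The payload is the 771 bp ORF18 coding sequence from Kaposi's sarcoma-associated herpesvirus (HHV-8), carrying an asparagine-to-alanine substitution at residue 146. It is fused at its C terminus to a backbone-encoded 3xFLAG epitope for detection or immunoprecipitation; the automated annotation picks up only a fragment of this tag. Transcription comes from the human CMV immediate-early enhancer and promoter and ends at the bovine growth hormone polyadenylation signal. Short tet operator matches lie immediately downstream of the CMV promoter, consistent with the "TO" design of this backbone. In that design, expression is constitutive in ordinary cells but can be repressed, and then induced with tetracycline or doxycycline, in cells that supply the Tet repressor.

ORF18 is annotated as a factor linking viral DNA replication to late gene expression. The associated study concerns the requirement for the ORF18–ORF30 interaction in KSHV late gene expression. The plasmid therefore appears to be a point-mutant expression construct for probing ORF18 function, though the record does not state the specific effect of N146A.
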