Features (pLannotate 1.2.2; 23 found; start..end, strand, type, name):
     28..80      -  misc_feature   bom (fragment): basis of mobility region from pBR322
    235..614     +  enhancer       CMV enhancer: human cytomegalovirus immediate early enhancer
    615..818     +  promoter       CMV promoter: human cytomegalovirus (CMV) immediate early promoter
    820..839     +  promoter       PLtetO-1 promoter (fragment): modified phage lambda PL promoter with tet operator sites (Lutz and Bujard, 1997)
    841..860     +  promoter       PLtetO-1 promoter (fragment): modified phage lambda PL promoter with tet operator sites (Lutz and Bujard, 1997)
    868..901     +  promoter       TRE3GV promoter (fragment): 3rd-generation Tet-responsive promoter that can be activated by binding of Tet-On® 3G, optimized for retroviral and lentiviral vectors
   1032..1802    +  CDS            ORF18: UL79_HHV8P - Protein inferred from homology: Swiss-Prot protein existence level 3. Plays a role in the expression of late transcripts bridging viral DNA replication and late gene expression during infection. From Human herpesvirus 8 type P (isolate GK18) (HHV-8) (Kaposi's sarcoma-associated herpesvirus).
   1893..1913    +  CDS            FLAG (fragment): FLAG® epitope tag, followed by an enterokinase cleavage site
   1945..2169    +  polyA_signal   bGH poly(A) signal: bovine growth hormone polyadenylation signal
   2173..2194    +  promoter       SV40 promoter (fragment): SV40 enhancer and early promoter
   2215..2643    +  rep_origin     f1 ori (sequence partly withheld): f1 bacteriophage origin of replication; arrow indicates direction of (+) strand synthesis
   2657..2986    +  promoter       SV40 promoter: SV40 enhancer and early promoter
   3034..3081    +  promoter       EM7 promoter: synthetic bacterial promoter&nbsp
   3100..3474    +  CDS            BleoR: antibiotic-binding protein; Sh ble from Streptoalloteichus hindustanus; confers resistance to bleomycin, phleomycin, and Zeocin™
   3484..3609    +  CDS            ble (fragment): BLE_KLEPN - Experimental evidence at protein level: Swiss-Prot protein existence level 1. Binding protein with a strong affinity to the bleomycin family of antibiotics. Binds to CL990; an antimitotic-antibiotic compound. From Klebsiella pneumoniae.
   3604..3725    +  polyA_signal   SV40 poly(A) signal: SV40 polyadenylation signal
   3798..3814    -  protein_bind   lac operator: The lac repressor binds to the lac operator to inhibit transcription in E. coli. This inhibition can be relieved by adding lactose or isopropyl-β-D-thiogalactopyranoside (IPTG). lac repressor encoded by lacI
   3822..3852    -  promoter       lac promoter: promoter for the E. coli lac operon
   3867..3888    -  protein_bind   CAP binding site: CAP binding activates transcription in the presence of cAMP. E. coli catabolite activator protein
   3901..3993    -  CDS            lacI (fragment): lac repressor; lacI; The lac repressor binds to the lac operator to inhibit transcription in E. coli. This inhibition can be relieved by adding lactose or isopropyl-β-D-thiogalactopyranoside (IPTG).
   4176..4764    -  rep_origin     ori: high-copy-number ColE1/pMB1/pBR322/pUC origin of replication
   4935..5795    -  CDS            AmpR: β-lactamase; bla; confers resistance to ampicillin, carbenicillin, and related antibiotics
   5796..5900    -  promoter       AmpR promoter: bla
>Addgene plasmid #129798 | ORF18(N146A)-3xFLAG pCDNA4 | addgene full sequence | sequence record 257097 | Addgene NGS Result
GACGGATCGGGAGATCTCCCGATCCCCTATGGTGCACTCTCAGTACAATCTGCTCTGATGCCGCATAGTT
AAGCCAGTATCTGCTCCCTGCTTGTGTGTTGGAGGTCGCTGAGTAGTGCGCGAGCAAAATTTAAGCTACA
ACAAGGCAAGGCTTGACCGACAATTGCATGAAGAATCTGCTTAGGGTTAGGCGTTTTGCGCTGCTTCGCG
ATGTACGGGCCAGATATACGCGTTGACATTGATTATTGACTAGTTATTAATAGTAATCAATTACGGGGTC
ATTAGTTCATAGCCCATATATGGAGTTCCGCGTTACATAACTTACGGTAAATGGCCCGCCTGGCTGACCG
CCCAACGACCCCCGCCCATTGACGTCAATAATGACGTATGTTCCCATAGTAACGCCAATAGGGACTTTCC
ATTGACGTCAATGGGTGGAGTATTTACGGTAAACTGCCCACTTGGCAGTACATCAAGTGTATCATATGCC
AAGTACGCCCCCTATTGACGTCAATGACGGTAAATGGCCCGCCTGGCATTATGCCCAGTACATGACCTTA
TGGGACTTTCCTACTTGGCAGTACATCTACGTATTAGTCATCGCTATTACCATGGTGATGCGGTTTTGGC
AGTACATCAATGGGCGTGGATAGCGGTTTGACTCACGGGGATTTCCAAGTCTCCACCCCATTGACGTCAA
TGGGAGTTTGTTTTGGCACCAAAATCAACGGGACTTTCCAAAATGTCGTAACAACTCCGCCCCATTGACG
CAAATGGGCGGTAGGCGTGTACGGTGGGAGGTCTATATAAGCAGAGCTCTCCCTATCAGTGATAGAGATC
TCCCTATCAGTGATAGAGATCGTCGACGAGCTCGTTTAGTGAACCGTCAGATCGCCTGGAGACGCCATCC
ACGCTGTTTTGACCTCCATAGAAGACACCGGGACCGATCCAGCCTCCGGACTCTAGCGTTTAAACTTAAG
CTTGGTACCGAGCTCGGATCCACTAGTCCAGTGTGGTGGAATTCTGCAGATATGCTCGGAAAATACGTGT
GTGAGACCGAGCCGCTGAGCCCGGGGCTTAGGAGGCTCATGTGGCGCTTTTTGCAAAATAAGAATTTAAA
TACATTCCACGCCCAAGAGCTGCGTTTTATTCATTTGGTTCTCTGCAGGATGTACAATTTCGGTCTAAAT
GTGTACCTGTTAAGGGAGGCTACTGCCAATGCCGGGACCTACGACGAGGTGGTCCTGGGACGCAAGGTTC
CTGCGGAGGTGTGGAAGCTCGTGTACGATGGGCTCGAGGAGATGGGCGTGTCAAGTGAGATGCTGCTGTG
TGAGGCATACCGGGACAGCCTCTGGATGCACTTGAACGATAAGGTGGGGCTCTTGAGGGGCCTGGCGAAT
TATCTGTTTCACCGGCTAGGGGTCACCCACGACGTTCGCATCGCCCCGGAAAACCTGGTGGACGGAGCCT
TTTTGTTTAATCTGGGAAGTGTGCTCCCCTGCAGGCTGCTCCTTGCGGCGGGCTACTGCCTCGCCTTTTG
GGGCAGCGATGAACACGAACGCTGGGTGCGCTTCTTCGCCCAGAAGCTTTTCATTTGCTACCTGATAGTC
TCCGGGCGTCTTATGACACAGAGGTCTCTGCTAGTTTGGGCCAGCGAAACGGGCTATCCCGGTCCGGTGG
AGGCAGTCTGTCGCGACATCCGCTCCATGTACGGCATACGAACGTATGCGGTCTCGGGTTATCTTCCGGC
TCCGTCCGAAGCGCAGCTGGCCTACCTTGGTGCGTTTAACAACAACGCGGTTTCAGATCCAGCACAGTGG
CGGCCGCTCGAGGGAGGCGGTGGAGCCGACTACAAGGACCACGACGGCGACTACAAGGACCACGACATCG
ACTACAAGGACGACGACGACAAGGGGCCCGTTTAAACCCGCTGATCAGCCTCGACTGTGCCTTCTAGTTG
CCAGCCATCTGTTGTTTGCCCCTCCCCCGTGCCTTCCTTGACCCTGGAAGGTGCCACTCCCACTGTCCTT
TCCTAATAAAATGAGGAAATTGCATCGCATTGTCTGAGTAGGTGTCATTCTATTCTGGGGGGTGGGGTGG
GGCAGGACAGCAAGGGGGAGGATTGGGAAGACAATAGCAGGCATGCTGGGGATGCGGTGGGCTCTATGGC
TTCTGAGGCGGAAAGAACCAGCTGGGGCTCTAGGGGGTATCCCC
[124 nt withheld, positions 2215-2338]
C
[91 nt withheld, positions 2340-2430]
A
[49 nt withheld, positions 2432-2480]
CCTTTGACGTTGGAGTCCACGTTCTTT
[37 nt withheld, positions 2508-2544]
ACCCTATCTCGGTCTATTCTTTTGATTTATAAGGGATTTTGCCGATTTCGGCCTATTGGTTAAAAAATGA
GCTGATTTAACAAAAATTTAACGCGAATTAATTCTGTGGAATGTGTGTCAGTTAGGGTGTGGAAAGTCCC
CAGGCTCCCCAGCAGGCAGAAGTATGCAAAGCATGCATCTCAATTAGTCAGCAACCAGGTGTGGAAAGTC
CCCAGGCTCCCCAGCAGGCAGAAGTATGCAAAGCATGCATCTCAATTAGTCAGCAACCATAGTCCCGCCC
CTAACTCCGCCCATCCCGCCCCTAACTCCGCCCAGTTCCGCCCATTCTCCGCCCCATGGCTGACTAATTT
TTTTTATTTATGCAGAGGCCGAGGCCGCCTCTGCCTCTGAGCTATTCCAGAAGTAGTGAGGAGGCTTTTT
TGGAGGCCTAGGCTTTTGCAAAAAGCTCCCGGGAGCTTGTATATCCATTTTCGGATCTGATCAGCACGTG
TTGACAATTAATCATCGGCATAGTATATCGGCATAGTATAATACGACAAGGTGAGGAACTAAACCATGGC
CAAGTTGACCAGTGCCGTTCCGGTGCTCACCGCGCGCGACGTCGCCGGAGCGGTCGAGTTCTGGACCGAC
CGGCTCGGGTTCTCCCGGGACTTCGTGGAGGACGACTTCGCCGGTGTGGTCCGGGACGACGTGACCCTGT
TCATCAGCGCGGTCCAGGACCAGGTGGTGCCGGACAACACCCTGGCCTGGGTGTGGGTGCGCGGCCTGGA
CGAGCTGTACGCCGAGTGGTCGGAGGTCGTGTCCACGAACTTCCGGGACGCCTCCGGGCCGGCCATGACC
GAGATCGGCGAGCAGCCGTGGGGGCGGGAGTTCGCCCTGCGCGACCCGGCCGGCAACTGCGTGCACTTCG
TGGCCGAGGAGCAGGACTGACACGTGCTACGAGATTTCGATTCCACCGCCGCCTTCTATGAAAGGTTGGG
CTTCGGAATCGTTTTCCGGGACGCCGGCTGGATGATCCTCCAGCGCGGGGATCTCATGCTGGAGTTCTTC
GCCCACCCCAACTTGTTTATTGCAGCTTATAATGGTTACAAATAAAGCAATAGCATCACAAATTTCACAA
ATAAAGCATTTTTTTCACTGCATTCTAGTTGTGGTTTGTCCAAACTCATCAATGTATCTTATCATGTCTG
TATACCGTCGACCTCTAGCTAGAGCTTGGCGTAATCATGGTCATAGCTGTTTCCTGTGTGAAATTGTTAT
CCGCTCACAATTCCACACAACATACGAGCCGGAAGCATAAAGTGTAAAGCCTGGGGTGCCTAATGAGTGA
GCTAACTCACATTAATTGCGTTGCGCTCACTGCCCGCTTTCCAGTCGGGAAACCTGTCGTGCCAGCTGCA
TTAATGAATCGGCCAACGCGCGGGGAGAGGCGGTTTGCGTATTGGGCGCTCTTCCGCTTCCTCGCTCACT
GACTCGCTGCGCTCGGTCGTTCGGCTGCGGCGAGCGGTATCAGCTCACTCAAAGGCGGTAATACGGTTAT
CCACAGAATCAGGGGATAACGCAGGAAAGAACATGTGAGCAAAAGGCCAGCAAAAGGCCAGGAACCGTAA
AAAGGCCGCGTTGCTGGCGTTTTTCCATAGGCTCCGCCCCCCTGACGAGCATCACAAAAATCGACGCTCA
AGTCAGAGGTGGCGAAACCCGACAGGACTATAAAGATACCAGGCGTTTCCCCCTGGAAGCTCCCTCGTGC
GCTCTCCTGTTCCGACCCTGCCGCTTACCGGATACCTGTCCGCCTTTCTCCCTTCGGGAAGCGTGGCGCT
TTCTCATAGCTCACGCTGTAGGTATCTCAGTTCGGTGTAGGTCGTTCGCTCCAAGCTGGGCTGTGTGCAC
GAACCCCCCGTTCAGCCCGACCGCTGCGCCTTATCCGGTAACTATCGTCTTGAGTCCAACCCGGTAAGAC
ACGACTTATCGCCACTGGCAGCAGCCACTGGTAACAGGATTAGCAGAGCGAGGTATGTAGGCGGTGCTAC
AGAGTTCTTGAAGTGGTGGCCTAACTACGGCTACACTAGAAGAACAGTATTTGGTATCTGCGCTCTGCTG
AAGCCAGTTACCTTCGGAAAAAGAGTTGGTAGCTCTTGATCCGGCAAACAAACCACCGCTGGTAGCGGTG
GTTTTTTTGTTTGCAAGCAGCAGATTACGCGCAGAAAAAAAGGATCTCAAGAAGATCCTTTGATCTTTTC
TACGGGGTCTGACGCTCAGTGGAACGAAAACTCACGTTAAGGGATTTTGGTCATGAGATTATCAAAAAGG
ATCTTCACCTAGATCCTTTTAAATTAAAAATGAAGTTTTAAATCAATCTAAAGTATATATGAGTAAACTT
GGTCTGACAGTTACCAATGCTTAATCAGTGAGGCACCTATCTCAGCGATCTGTCTATTTCGTTCATCCAT
AGTTGCCTGACTCCCCGTCGTGTAGATAACTACGATACGGGAGGGCTTACCATCTGGCCCCAGTGCTGCA
ATGATACCGCGAGACCCACGCTCACCGGCTCCAGATTTATCAGCAATAAACCAGCCAGCCGGAAGGGCCG
AGCGCAGAAGTGGTCCTGCAACTTTATCCGCCTCCATCCAGTCTATTAATTGTTGCCGGGAAGCTAGAGT
AAGTAGTTCGCCAGTTAATAGTTTGCGCAACGTTGTTGCCATTGCTACAGGCATCGTGGTGTCACGCTCG
TCGTTTGGTATGGCTTCATTCAGCTCCGGTTCCCAACGATCAAGGCGAGTTACATGATCCCCCATGTTGT
GCAAAAAAGCGGTTAGCTCCTTCGGTCCTCCGATCGTTGTCAGAAGTAAGTTGGCCGCAGTGTTATCACT
CATGGTTATGGCAGCACTGCATAATTCTCTTACTGTCATGCCATCCGTAAGATGCTTTTCTGTGACTGGT
GAGTACTCAACCAAGTCATTCTGAGAATAGTGTATGCGGCGACCGAGTTGCTCTTGCCCGGCGTCAATAC
GGGATAATACCGCGCCACATAGCAGAACTTTAAAAGTGCTCATCATTGGAAAACGTTCTTCGGGGCGAAA
ACTCTCAAGGATCTTACCGCTGTTGAGATCCAGTTCGATGTAACCCACTCGTGCACCCAACTGATCTTCA
GCATCTTTTACTTTCACCAGCGTTTCTGGGTGAGCAAAAACAGGAAGGCAAAATGCCGCAAAAAAGGGAA
TAAGGGCGACACGGAAATGTTGAATACTCATACTCTTCCTTTTTCAATATTATTGAAGCATTTATCAGGG
TTATTGTCTCATGAGCGGATACATATTTGAATGTATTTAGAAAAATAAACAAATAGGGGTTCCGCGCACA
TTTCCCCGAAAAGTGCCACCTGACGTC
